Addgene plasmid #249007: pKlab821-pcDNA3.1-HALO-3xFLAG
Purpose: This plasmid expresses the C terminally 3x-FLAG tagged HALO protein sequences for pulldown assays
Depositing lab: Georgios Karras. Depositing organization: University of Texas MD Anderson Cancer Center. Publication: HSP90 buffers deleterious genetic variations in BRCA1. Gracia B, Zhang XH, Montes P, Pham TC, Huang M, Chen J, Karras GI. Mol Cell. 2025 Nov 19:S1097-2765(25)00867-6. doi: 10.1016/j.molcel.2025.10.026. PubMed 41265458.
Backbone
  Vector backbone: pcDNA3.1
  Vector type: Mammalian Expression
  Selectable markers: Hygromycin
Growth in bacteria
  Bacterial resistance: Ampicillin, 100 μg/mL
  Growth temperature: 37°C
  Growth strain: DH5alpha
  Copy number: High Copy
Gene/Insert
  Gene/Insert name: HALO
  Species: Other
  Promoter: CMV Promoter
  Tag / fusion protein: 3x-FLAG-V5 (C terminal on insert)
  Cloning method: Gateway Cloning
Terms and licenses: Academic/Nonprofit Terms; Industry Terms: Not Available to Industry
How to cite: pKlab821-pcDNA3.1-HALO-3xFLAG was a gift from Georgios Karras (Addgene plasmid # 249007 ; http://n2t.net/addgene:249007 ; RRID:Addgene_249007)
