[The description below was written by a language model from this plasmid's Addgene catalogue record and pLannotate feature annotations shown in this document.]
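Description:
pKlab821-pcDNA3.1-HALO-3xFLAG is a 6,654 bp mammalian expression plasmid built on a pcDNA3.1 backbone. It is propagated in E. coli through a high-copy ColE1/pUC-type origin and selected with ampicillin via the β-lactamase gene and its native promoter. An f1 bacteriophage origin is also present. For selection in mammalian cells, an SV40 enhancer/early promoter drives a hygromycin resistance gene (HygR), terminated by the SV40 polyadenylation signal. The annotation also picks up small leftover fragments, including a piece of a bleomycin-resistance gene, lac promoter/operator elements, a lacI fragment, a bom fragment and a short match to a truncated HIV-1 LTR. These appear to be backbone remnants or incidental matches rather than functional parts.

The payload is a HaloTag coding sequence, a modified bacterial dehalogenase that forms covalent bonds with chloroalkane ligands. It is expressed from the human CMV immediate-early enhancer and promoter and terminated by the bovine growth hormone polyadenylation signal. A T7 promoter lies between the CMV promoter and the insert and could support in vitro transcription. The open reading frame was introduced by Gateway cloning and is flanked by attB1 and attB2 sites. Downstream of attB2, the vector supplies a C-terminal V5 epitope (annotated as a fragment) followed by a 3xFLAG tag, so the product is HaloTag carrying V5 and 3xFLAG at its C terminus.

According to the record, the plasmid expresses C-terminally 3xFLAG-tagged HALO protein for pulldown assays. The record does not say what specific role it plays in those assays.
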