Features (pLannotate 1.2.2; 24 found; start..end, strand, type, name):
     28..80      -  misc_feature   bom (fragment): basis of mobility region from pBR322
    235..614     +  enhancer       CMV enhancer: human cytomegalovirus immediate early enhancer
    615..818     +  promoter       CMV promoter: human cytomegalovirus (CMV) immediate early promoter
    814..847     +  LTR            5' LTR (truncated) (fragment): truncated 5' long terminal repeat (LTR) from HIV-1
    863..881     +  promoter       T7 promoter: promoter for bacteriophage T7 RNA polymerase
    969..993     +  protein_bind   attB1: mutant version of attB; recombination site for the Gateway® BP reaction BP Clonase™
    999..1889    +  CDS            HaloTag®: modified bacterial dehalogenase that forms covalent bonds with chloroalkane derivatives
   1891..1915    -  protein_bind   attB2: mutant version of attB; recombination site for the Gateway® BP reaction BP Clonase™
   1917..1957    +  CDS            V5 tag (fragment): epitope tag from simian virus 5
   1977..2042    +  CDS            3xFLAG: three tandem FLAG® epitope tags, followed by an enterokinase cleavage site
   2092..2203    +  polyA_signal   bGH poly(A) signal: bovine growth hormone polyadenylation signal
   2310..2331    +  promoter       SV40 promoter (fragment): SV40 enhancer and early promoter
   2352..2780    +  rep_origin     f1 ori (sequence partly withheld): f1 bacteriophage origin of replication; arrow indicates direction of (+) strand synthesis
   2794..3123    +  promoter       SV40 promoter: SV40 enhancer and early promoter
   3172..4197    +  CDS            HygR: aminoglycoside phosphotransferase from E. coli; aph(4)-Ia; confers resistance to hygromycin
   4207..4332    +  CDS            ble (fragment): BLE_KLEPN - Experimental evidence at protein level: Swiss-Prot protein existence level 1. Binding protein with a strong affinity to the bleomycin family of antibiotics. Binds to CL990; an antimitotic-antibiotic compound. From Klebsiella pneumoniae.
   4327..4448    +  polyA_signal   SV40 poly(A) signal: SV40 polyadenylation signal
   4521..4537    -  protein_bind   lac operator: The lac repressor binds to the lac operator to inhibit transcription in E. coli. This inhibition can be relieved by adding lactose or isopropyl-β-D-thiogalactopyranoside (IPTG). lac repressor encoded by lacI
   4545..4575    -  promoter       lac promoter: promoter for the E. coli lac operon
   4590..4611    -  protein_bind   CAP binding site: CAP binding activates transcription in the presence of cAMP. E. coli catabolite activator protein
   4624..4716    -  CDS            lacI (fragment): lac repressor; lacI; The lac repressor binds to the lac operator to inhibit transcription in E. coli. This inhibition can be relieved by adding lactose or isopropyl-β-D-thiogalactopyranoside (IPTG).
   4899..5487    -  rep_origin     ori: high-copy-number ColE1/pMB1/pBR322/pUC origin of replication
   5658..6518    -  CDS            AmpR: β-lactamase; bla; confers resistance to ampicillin, carbenicillin, and related antibiotics
   6519..6623    -  promoter       AmpR promoter: bla
>Addgene plasmid #249007 | pKlab821-pcDNA3.1-HALO-3xFLAG | addgene full sequence | sequence record 494401 | Addgene NGS Result
GACGGATCGGGAGATCTCCCGATCCCCTATGGTGCACTCTCAGTACAATCTGCTCTGATGCCGCATAGTT
AAGCCAGTATCTGCTCCCTGCTTGTGTGTTGGAGGTCGCTGAGTAGTGCGCGAGCAAAATTTAAGCTACA
ACAAGGCAAGGCTTGACCGACAATTGCATGAAGAATCTGCTTAGGGTTAGGCGTTTTGCGCTGCTTCGCG
ATGTACGGGCCAGATATACGCGTTGACATTGATTATTGACTAGTTATTAATAGTAATCAATTACGGGGTC
ATTAGTTCATAGCCCATATATGGAGTTCCGCGTTACATAACTTACGGTAAATGGCCCGCCTGGCTGACCG
CCCAACGACCCCCGCCCATTGACGTCAATAATGACGTATGTTCCCATAGTAACGCCAATAGGGACTTTCC
ATTGACGTCAATGGGTGGAGTATTTACGGTAAACTGCCCACTTGGCAGTACATCAAGTGTATCATATGCC
AAGTACGCCCCCTATTGACGTCAATGACGGTAAATGGCCCGCCTGGCATTATGCCCAGTACATGACCTTA
TGGGACTTTCCTACTTGGCAGTACATCTACGTATTAGTCATCGCTATTACCATGGTGATGCGGTTTTGGC
AGTACATCAATGGGCGTGGATAGCGGTTTGACTCACGGGGATTTCCAAGTCTCCACCCCATTGACGTCAA
TGGGAGTTTGTTTTGGCACCAAAATCAACGGGACTTTCCAAAATGTCGTAACAACTCCGCCCCATTGACG
CAAATGGGCGGTAGGCGTGTACGGTGGGAGGTCTATATAAGCAGAGCTCTCTGGCTAACTAGAGAACCCA
CTGCTTACTGGCTTATCGAAATTAATACGACTCACTATAGGGAGACCCAAGCTGGCTAGCGTTTAAACTT
AAGCTTGGTACCGAGCTCGGATCCACTAGTCCAGTGTGGTGGAATTCTGCAGATATCAACAAGTTTGTAC
AAAAAAGCAGGCTCCACCATGGCAGAAATCGGTACTGGCTTTCCATTCGACCCCCATTATGTGGAAGTCC
TGGGCGAGCGCATGCACTACGTCGATGTTGGTCCGCGCGATGGCACCCCTGTGCTGTTCCTGCACGGTAA
CCCGACCTCCTCCTACGTGTGGCGCAACATCATCCCGCATGTTGCACCGACCCATCGCTGCATTGCTCCA
GACCTGATCGGTATGGGCAAATCCGACAAACCAGACCTGGGTTATTTCTTCGACGACCACGTCCGCTTCA
TGGATGCCTTCATCGAAGCCCTGGGTCTGGAAGAGGTCGTCCTGGTCATTCACGACTGGGGCTCCGCTCT
GGGTTTCCACTGGGCCAAGCGCAATCCAGAGCGCGTCAAAGGTATTGCATTTATGGAGTTCATCCGCCCT
ATCCCGACCTGGGACGAATGGCCAGAATTTGCCCGCGAGACCTTCCAGGCCTTCCGCACCACCGACGTCG
GCCGCAAGCTGATCATCGATCAGAACGTTTTTATCGAGGGTACGCTGCCGATGGGTGTCGTCCGCCCGCT
GACTGAAGTCGAGATGGACCATTACCGCGAGCCGTTCCTGAATCCTGTTGACCGCGAGCCACTGTGGCGC
TTCCCAAACGAGCTGCCAATCGCCGGTGAGCCAGCGAACATCGTCGCGCTGGTCGAAGAATACATGGACT
GGCTGCACCAGTCCCCTGTCCCGAAGCTGCTGTTCTGGGGCACCCCAGGCGTTCTGATCCCACCGGCCGA
AGCCGCTCGCCTGGCCAAAAGCCTGCCTAACTGCAAGGCTGTGGACATCGGCCCGGGTCTGAATCTGCTG
CAAGAAGACAACCCGGACCTGATCGGCAGCGAGATCGCGCGCTGGCTGTCGACGCTCGAGATTTCCGGCT
ACCCAACTTTCTTGTACAAAGTGGTTGGTAAGCCTATCCCTAACCCTCTCCTCGGTCTCGATTCTACAGG
CTCGGGCTCGACCTCGGACTACAAAGACCATGACGGTGATTATAAAGATCATGACATCGACTACAAGGAT
GACGATGACAAGTGATAACTCGAGTCTAGAGGGCCCGTTTAAACCCGCTGATCAGCCTCGACTGTGCCTT
CTAGTTGCCAGCCATCTGTTGTTTGCCCCTCCCCCGTGCCTTCCTTGACCCTGGAAGGTGCCACTCCCAC
TGTCCTTTCCTAATAAAATGAGGAAATTGCATCGCATTGTCTGAGTAGGTGTCATTCTATTCTGGGGGGT
GGGGTGGGGCAGGACAGCAAGGGGAAGACAATAGCAGGCATGCTGGGGATGCGGTGGGCTCTATGGCTTC
TGAGGCGGAAAGAACCAGCTGGGGCTCTAGGGGGTATCCCC
[124 nt withheld, positions 2352-2475]
C
[91 nt withheld, positions 2477-2567]
A
[49 nt withheld, positions 2569-2617]
CCTTTGACGTTGGAGTCCACGTTCTTT
[37 nt withheld, positions 2645-2681]
ACCCTATCTCGGTCTATTCTTTTGATTTATAAGGGATTTTGCCGATTTCGGCCTATTGGTTAAAAAATGA
GCTGATTTAACAAAAATTTAACGCGAATTAATTCTGTGGAATGTGTGTCAGTTAGGGTGTGGAAAGTCCC
CAGGCTCCCCAGCAGGCAGAAGTATGCAAAGCATGCATCTCAATTAGTCAGCAACCAGGTGTGGAAAGTC
CCCAGGCTCCCCAGCAGGCAGAAGTATGCAAAGCATGCATCTCAATTAGTCAGCAACCATAGTCCCGCCC
CTAACTCCGCCCATCCCGCCCCTAACTCCGCCCAGTTCCGCCCATTCTCCGCCCCATGGCTGACTAATTT
TTTTTATTTATGCAGAGGCCGAGGCCGCCTCTGCCTCTGAGCTATTCCAGAAGTAGTGAGGAGGCTTTTT
TGGAGGCCTAGGCTTTTGCAAAAAGCTCCCGGGAGCTTGTATATCCATTTTCGGATCTGATCAGCACGTG
ATGAAAAAGCCTGAACTCACCGCGACGTCTGTCGAGAAGTTTCTGATCGAAAAGTTCGACAGCGTCTCCG
ACCTGATGCAGCTCTCGGAGGGCGAAGAATCTCGTGCTTTCAGCTTCGATGTAGGAGGGCGTGGATATGT
CCTGCGGGTAAATAGCTGCGCCGATGGTTTCTACAAAGATCGTTATGTTTATCGGCACTTTGCATCGGCC
GCGCTCCCGATTCCGGAAGTGCTTGACATTGGGGAATTCAGCGAGAGCCTGACCTATTGCATCTCCCGCC
GTGCACAGGGTGTCACGTTGCAAGACCTGCCTGAAACCGAACTGCCCGCTGTTCTGCAGCCGGTCGCGGA
GGCCATGGATGCGATCGCTGCGGCCGATCTTAGCCAGACGAGCGGGTTCGGCCCATTCGGACCGCAAGGA
ATCGGTCAATACACTACATGGCGTGATTTCATATGCGCGATTGCTGATCCCCATGTGTATCACTGGCAAA
CTGTGATGGACGACACCGTCAGTGCGTCCGTCGCGCAGGCTCTCGATGAGCTGATGCTTTGGGCCGAGGA
CTGCCCCGAAGTCCGGCACCTCGTGCACGCGGATTTCGGCTCCAACAATGTCCTGACGGACAATGGCCGC
ATAACAGCGGTCATTGACTGGAGCGAGGCGATGTTCGGGGATTCCCAATACGAGGTCGCCAACATCTTCT
TCTGGAGGCCGTGGTTGGCTTGTATGGAGCAGCAGACGCGCTACTTCGAGCGGAGGCATCCGGAGCTTGC
AGGATCGCCGCGGCTCCGGGCGTATATGCTCCGCATTGGTCTTGACCAACTCTATCAGAGCTTGGTTGAC
GGCAATTTCGATGATGCAGCTTGGGCGCAGGGTCGATGCGACGCAATCGTCCGATCCGGAGCCGGGACTG
TCGGGCGTACACAAATCGCCCGCAGAAGCGCGGCCGTCTGGACCGATGGCTGTGTAGAAGTACTCGCCGA
TAGTGGAAACCGACGCCCCAGCACTCGTCCGAGGGCAAAGGAATAGCACGTGCTACGAGATTTCGATTCC
ACCGCCGCCTTCTATGAAAGGTTGGGCTTCGGAATCGTTTTCCGGGACGCCGGCTGGATGATCCTCCAGC
GCGGGGATCTCATGCTGGAGTTCTTCGCCCACCCCAACTTGTTTATTGCAGCTTATAATGGTTACAAATA
AAGCAATAGCATCACAAATTTCACAAATAAAGCATTTTTTTCACTGCATTCTAGTTGTGGTTTGTCCAAA
CTCATCAATGTATCTTATCATGTCTGTATACCGTCGACCTCTAGCTAGAGCTTGGCGTAATCATGGTCAT
AGCTGTTTCCTGTGTGAAATTGTTATCCGCTCACAATTCCACACAACATACGAGCCGGAAGCATAAAGTG
TAAAGCCTGGGGTGCCTAATGAGTGAGCTAACTCACATTAATTGCGTTGCGCTCACTGCCCGCTTTCCAG
TCGGGAAACCTGTCGTGCCAGCTGCATTAATGAATCGGCCAACGCGCGGGGAGAGGCGGTTTGCGTATTG
GGCGCTCTTCCGCTTCCTCGCTCACTGACTCGCTGCGCTCGGTCGTTCGGCTGCGGCGAGCGGTATCAGC
TCACTCAAAGGCGGTAATACGGTTATCCACAGAATCAGGGGATAACGCAGGAAAGAACATGTGAGCAAAA
GGCCAGCAAAAGGCCAGGAACCGTAAAAAGGCCGCGTTGCTGGCGTTTTTCCATAGGCTCCGCCCCCCTG
ACGAGCATCACAAAAATCGACGCTCAAGTCAGAGGTGGCGAAACCCGACAGGACTATAAAGATACCAGGC
GTTTCCCCCTGGAAGCTCCCTCGTGCGCTCTCCTGTTCCGACCCTGCCGCTTACCGGATACCTGTCCGCC
TTTCTCCCTTCGGGAAGCGTGGCGCTTTCTCATAGCTCACGCTGTAGGTATCTCAGTTCGGTGTAGGTCG
TTCGCTCCAAGCTGGGCTGTGTGCACGAACCCCCCGTTCAGCCCGACCGCTGCGCCTTATCCGGTAACTA
TCGTCTTGAGTCCAACCCGGTAAGACACGACTTATCGCCACTGGCAGCAGCCACTGGTAACAGGATTAGC
AGAGCGAGGTATGTAGGCGGTGCTACAGAGTTCTTGAAGTGGTGGCCTAACTACGGCTACACTAGAAGAA
CAGTATTTGGTATCTGCGCTCTGCTGAAGCCAGTTACCTTCGGAAAAAGAGTTGGTAGCTCTTGATCCGG
CAAACAAACCACCGCTGGTAGCGGTGGTTTTTTTGTTTGCAAGCAGCAGATTACGCGCAGAAAAAAAGGA
TCTCAAGAAGATCCTTTGATCTTTTCTACGGGGTCTGACGCTCAGTGGAACGAAAACTCACGTTAAGGGA
TTTTGGTCATGAGATTATCAAAAAGGATCTTCACCTAGATCCTTTTAAATTAAAAATGAAGTTTTAAATC
AATCTAAAGTATATATGAGTAAACTTGGTCTGACAGTTACCAATGCTTAATCAGTGAGGCACCTATCTCA
GCGATCTGTCTATTTCGTTCATCCATAGTTGCCTGACTCCCCGTCGTGTAGATAACTACGATACGGGAGG
GCTTACCATCTGGCCCCAGTGCTGCAATGATACCGCGAGACCCACGCTCACCGGCTCCAGATTTATCAGC
AATAAACCAGCCAGCCGGAAGGGCCGAGCGCAGAAGTGGTCCTGCAACTTTATCCGCCTCCATCCAGTCT
ATTAATTGTTGCCGGGAAGCTAGAGTAAGTAGTTCGCCAGTTAATAGTTTGCGCAACGTTGTTGCCATTG
CTACAGGCATCGTGGTGTCACGCTCGTCGTTTGGTATGGCTTCATTCAGCTCCGGTTCCCAACGATCAAG
GCGAGTTACATGATCCCCCATGTTGTGCAAAAAAGCGGTTAGCTCCTTCGGTCCTCCGATCGTTGTCAGA
AGTAAGTTGGCCGCAGTGTTATCACTCATGGTTATGGCAGCACTGCATAATTCTCTTACTGTCATGCCAT
CCGTAAGATGCTTTTCTGTGACTGGTGAGTACTCAACCAAGTCATTCTGAGAATAGTGTATGCGGCGACC
GAGTTGCTCTTGCCCGGCGTCAATACGGGATAATACCGCGCCACATAGCAGAACTTTAAAAGTGCTCATC
ATTGGAAAACGTTCTTCGGGGCGAAAACTCTCAAGGATCTTACCGCTGTTGAGATCCAGTTCGATGTAAC
CCACTCGTGCACCCAACTGATCTTCAGCATCTTTTACTTTCACCAGCGTTTCTGGGTGAGCAAAAACAGG
AAGGCAAAATGCCGCAAAAAAGGGAATAAGGGCGACACGGAAATGTTGAATACTCATACTCTTCCTTTTT
CAATATTATTGAAGCATTTATCAGGGTTATTGTCTCATGAGCGGATACATATTTGAATGTATTTAGAAAA
ATAAACAAATAGGGGTTCCGCGCACATTTCCCCGAAAAGTGCCACCTGACGTC
